>Addgene plasmid #168345 | pTL111 | addgene full sequence | sequence record 349186 | Addgene NGS Result
CGGTGCGGGCCTCTTCGCTATTACGCCAGATCCTTTTGTTGTTTCCGGGTGTACAATATGGACTTCCTCT
TTTCTGGCAACCAAACCCATACATCGGGATTCCTATAATACCTTCGTTGGTCTCCCTAACATGTAGGTGG
CGGAGGGGAGATATACAATAGAACAGATACCAGACAAGACATAATGGGCTAAACAAGACTACACCAATTA
CACTGCCTCATTGATGGTGGTACATAACGAACTAATACTGTAGCCCTAGACTTGATAGCCATCATCATAT
CGAAGTTTCACTACCCTTTTTCCATTTGCCATCTATTGAAGTAATAATAGGCGCATGCAACTTCTTTTCT
TTTTTTTTCTTTTCTCTCTCCCCCGTTGTTGTCTCACCATATCCGCAATGACAAAAAAATGATGGAAGAC
ACTAAAGGAAAAAATTAACGACAAAGACAGCACCAACAGATGTCGTTGTTCCAGAGCTGATGAGGGGTAT
CTCGAAGCACACGAAACTTTTTCCTTCCTTCATTCACGCACACTACTCTCTAATGAGCAACGGTATACGG
CCTTCCTTCCAGTTACTTGAATTTGAAATAAAAAAAAGTTTGCTGTCTTGCTATCAAGTATAAATAGACC
TGCAATTATTAATCTTTTGTTTCCTCGTCATTGTTCTCGTTCCCTTTCTTCCTTGTTTCTTTTTCTGCAC
AATATTTCAAGCTATACCAAGCATACAATCAACTCCAAGCTTGAAGCAAGCCTCCTGAAAGATGAAGCTA
CTGTCTTCTATCGAACAAGCATGCGATATTTGCCGACTTAAAAAGCTCAAGTGCTCCAAAGAAAAACCGA
AGTGCGCCAAGTGTCTGAAGAACAACTGGGAGTGTCGCTACTCTCCCAAAACCAAAAGGTCTCCGCTGAC
TAGGGCACATCTGACAGAAGTGGAATCAAGGCTAGAAAGACTGGAACAGCTATTTCTACTGATTTTTCCT
CGAGAAGACCTTGACATGATTTTGAAAATGGATTCTTTACAGGATATAAAAGCATTGTTAACAGGATTAT
TTGTACAAGATAATGTGAATAAAGATGCCGTCACAGATAGATTGGCTTCAGTGGAGACTGATATGCCTCT
AACATTGAGACAGCATAGAATAAGTGCGACATCATCATCGGAAGAGAGTAGTAACAAAGGTCAAAGACAG
TTGACTGTATCGCCGGAATTTGTAATACGACTCACTATAGGGCGAGCCGCCATCATGGAGGAGCAGAAGC
TGATCTCAGAGGAGGACCTGCATATGGCCATGGAGGCCGAATTCCCGGATAGCAAGAAAATTGTGCTGAA
AGTGGATATTGTGGGCGACGAGTGCAAAGCAACCCGCGCCATGAACACCGTGGCCAAATTTTGCGGCGTG
AAAAGCATGGCCGTGGATGGCGATAAAGGTACCCTGACCGTGGTGGGTGCCGTGGATGTTGTGCGCGTGG
CCAAAGCCCTGCGTAAAGCCGGCTTTGAAGCCCATGTGCTGAGCGTGGGTCCGGAAGAGGAGAAAAAACC
GGACAGCAACCCGGCCAAAAAACCGGATGAAGCCGCCAAATAAGGATCCGTCGACCTGCAGCGGCCGCAT
AACTAGCATAACCCCTTGGGGCCTCTAAACGGGTCTTGAGGGGTTTTTTGCGCGCTTGCAGCCAAGCTAA
TTCCGGGCGAATTTCTTATGATTTATGATTTTTATTATTAAATAAGTTATAAAAAAAATAAGTGTATACA
AATTTTAAAGTGACTCTTAGGTTTTAAAACGAAAATTCTTATTCTTGAGTAACTCTTTCCTGTAGGTCAG
GTTGCTTTCTCAGGTATAGCATGAGGTCGCTCTTATTGACCACACCTCTACCGGCATGCAAGCTTGGCGT
AATCATGGTCATAGCTGTTTCCTGTGTGAAATTGTTATCCGCTCACAATTCCACACAACATACGAGCCGG
AAGCATAAAGTGTAAAGCCTGGGGTGCCTAATGAGTGAGCTAACTCACATTAATTGCGTTGCGCTCACTG
CCCGCTTTCCAGTCGGGAAACCTGTCGTGCCAGCTGCATTAATGAATCGGCCAACGCGCGGGGAGAGGCG
GTTTGCGTATTGGGCGCTCTTCCGCTTCCTCGCTCACTGACTCGCTGCGCTCGGTCGTTCGGCTGCGGCG
AGCGGTATCAGCTCACTCAAAGGCGGTAATACGGTTATCCACAGAATCAGGGGATAACGCAGGAAAGAAC
ATGTGAGCAAAAGGCCAGCAAAAGGCCAGGAACCGTAAAAAGGCCGCGTTGCTGGCGTTTTTCCATAGGC
TCCGCCCCCCTGACGAGCATCACAAAAATCGACGCTCAAGTCAGAGGTGGCGAAACCCGACAGGACTATA
AAGATACCAGGCGTTTCCCCCTGGAAGCTCCCTCGTGCGCTCTCCTGTTCCGACCCTGCCGCTTACCGGA
TACCTGTCCGCCTTTCTCCCTTCGGGAAGCGTGGCGCTTTCTCATAGCTCACGCTGTAGGTATCTCAGTT
CGGTGTAGGTCGTTCGCTCCAAGCTGGGCTGTGTGCACGAACCCCCCGTTCAGCCCGACCGCTGCGCCTT
ATCCGGTAACTATCGTCTTGAGTCCAACCCGGTAAGACACGACTTATCGCCACTGGCAGCAGCCACTGGT
AACAGGATTAGCAGAGCGAGGTATGTAGGCGGTGCTACAGAGTTCTTGAAGTGGTGGCCTAACTACGGCT
ACACTAGAAGAACAGTATTTGGTATCTGCGCTCTGCTGAAGCCAGTTACCTTCGGAAAAAGAGTTGGTAG
CTCTTGATCCGGCAAACAAACCACCGCTGGTAGCGGTGGTTTTTTTGTTTGCAAGCAGCAGATTACGCGC
AGAAAAAAAGGATCTCAAGAAGATCCTTTGATCTTTTCTACGGGGTCTGACGCTCAGTGGAACGAAAACT
CACGTTAAGGGATTTTGGTCATGAGATTATCAAAAAGGATCTTCACCTAGATCCTTTTAAATTAAAAATG
AAGTTTTAAATCAATCTAAAGTATATATGAGTAACCTGAGGCTATGGCAGGGCCTGCCGCCCCGACGTTG
GCTGCGAGCCCTGGGCCTTCACCCGAACTTGGGGGGTGGGGTGGGGAAAAGGAAGAAACGCGGGCGTATT
GGCCCCAATGGGGTCTCGGTGGGGTATCGACAGAGTGCCAGCCCTGGGACCGAACCCCGCGTTTATGAAC
AAACGACCCAACACCGTGCGTTTTATTCTGTCTTTTTATTGCCGTCATAGCGCGGGTTCCTTCCGGTATT
GTCTCCTTCCGTGTTTCAGTTAGCCTCCCCCTAGGGTGGGCGAAGAACTCCAGCATGAGATCCCCGCGCT
GGAGGATCATCCAGCCGGCGTCCCGGAAAACGATTCCGAAGCCCAACCTTTCATAGAAGGCGGCGGTGGA
ATCGAAATCTCGTGATGGCAGGTTGGGCGTCGCTTGGTCGGTCATTTCGAACCCCAGAGTCCCGCTCAGA
AGAACTCGTCAAGAAGGCGATAGAAGGCGATGCGCTGCGAATCGGGAGCGGCGATACCGTAAAGCACGAG
GAAGCGGTCAGCCCATTCGCCGCCAAGCTCTTCAGCAATATCACGGGTAGCCAACGCTATGTCCTGATAG
CGGTCCGCCACACCCAGCCGGCCACAGTCGATGAATCCAGAAAAGCGGCCATTTTCCACCATGATATTCG
GCAAGCAGGCATCGCCATGAGTCACGACGAGATCCTCGCCGTCGGGCATGCTCGCCTTGAGCCTGGCGAA
CAGTTCGGCTGGCGCGAGCCCCTGATGCTCTTCGTCCAGATCATCCTGATCGACAAGACCGGCTTCCATC
CGAGTACGTGCTCGCTCGATGCGATGTTTCGCTTGGTGGTCGAATGGGCAGGTAGCCGGATCAAGCGTAT
GCAGCCGCCGCATTGCATCAGCCATGATGGATACTTTCTCGGCAGGAGCAAGGTGAGATGACAGGAGATC
CTGCCCCGGCACTTCGCCCAATAGCAGCCAGTCCCTTCCCGCTTCAGTGACAACGTCGAGCACAGCTGCG
CAAGGAACGCCCGTCGTGGCCAGCCACGATAGCCGCGCTGCCTCGTCTTGCAGTTCATTCAGGGCACCGG
ACAGGTCGGTCTTGACAAAAAGAACCGGGCGCCCCTGCGCTGACAGCCGGAACACGGCGGCATCAGAGCA
GCCGATTGTCTGTTGTGCCCAGTCATAGCCGAATAGCCTCTCCACCCAAGCGGCCGGAGAACCTGCGTGC
AATCCATCTTGTTCAATCATACTCTTCCTTTTTCAATATTATTGAAGCATTTATCAGGGTTATTGTCTCA
TGAGCGGATACATATTTGAATGTATTTAGAAAAATAAACAAATAGGGGTTCCGCGCACATTTCCCCGAAA
AGTGCCACCTGAACGAAGCATCTGTGCTTCATTTTGTAGAACAAAAATGCAACGCGAGAGCGCTAATTTT
TCAAACAAAGAATCTGAGCTGCATTTTTACAGAACAGAAATGCAACGCGAAAGCGCTATTTTACCAACGA
AGAATCTGTGCTTCATTTTTGTAAAACAAAAATGCAACGCGAGAGCGCTAATTTTTCAAACAAAGAATCT
GAGCTGCATTTTTACAGAACAGAAATGCAACGCGAGAGCGCTATTTTACCAACAAAGAATCTATACTTCT
TTTTTGTTCTACAAAAATGCATCCCGAGAGCGCTATTTTTCTAACAAAGCATCTTAGATTACTTTTTTTC
TCCTTTGTGCGCTCTATAATGCAGTCTCTTGATAACTTTTTGCACTGTAGGTCCGTTAAGGTTAGAAGAA
GGCTACTTTGGTGTCTATTTTCTCTTCCATAAAAAAAGCCTGACTCCACTTCCCGCGTTTACTGATTACT
AGCGAAGCTGCGGGTGCATTTTTTCAAGATAAAGGCATCCCCGATTATATTCTATACCGATGTGGATTGC
GCATACTTTGTGAACAGAAAGTGATAGCGTTGATGATTCTTCATTGGTCAGAAAATTATGAACGGTTTCT
TCTATTTTGTCTCTATATACTACGTATAGGAAATGTTTACATTTTCGTATTGTTTTCGATTCACTCTATG
AATAGTTCTTACTACAATTTTTTTGTCTAAAGAGTAATACTAGAGATAAACATAAAAAATGTAGAGGTCG
AGTTTAGATGCAAGTTCAAGGAGCGAAAGGTGGATGGGTAGGTTATATAGGGATATAGCACAGAGATATA
TAGCAAAGAGATACTTTTGAGCAATGTTTGTGGAAGCGGTATTCGCAATATTTTAGTAGCTCGTTACAGT
CCGGTGCGTTTTTGGTTTTTTGAAAGTGCGTCTTCAGAGCGCTTTTGGTTTTCAAAAGCGCTCTGAAGTT
CCTATACTTTCTAGAGAATAGGAACTTCGGAATAGGAACTTCAAAGCGTTTCCGAAAACGAGCGCTTCCG
AAAATGCAACGCGAGCTGCGCACATACAGCTCACTGTTCACGTCGCACCTATATCTGCGTGTTGCCTGTA
TATATATATACATGAGAAGAACGGCATAGTGCGTGTTTATGCTTAAATGCGTACTTATATGCGTCTATTT
ATGTAGGATGAAAGGTAGTCTAGTACCTCCTGTGATATTATCCCATTCCATGCGGGGTATCGTATGCTTC
CTTCAGCACTACCCTTTAGCTGTTCTATATGCTGCCACTCCTCAATTGGATTAGTCTCATCCTTCAATGC
TATCATTTCCTTTGATATTGGATCATACTAAGAAACCATTATTATCATGACATTAACCTATAAAAATAGG
CGTATCACGAGGCCCTTTCGTCTCGCGCGTTTCGGTGATGACGGTGAAAACCTCTGACACATGCAGCTCC
CGGAGACGGTCACAGCTTGTCTGTAAGCGGATGCCGGGAGCAGACAAGCCCGTCAGGGCGCGTCAGCGGG
TGTTGGCGGGTGTCGGGGCTGGCTTAACTATGCGGCATCAGAGCAGATTGTACTGAGAGTGCACCATAGA
TCAACGACATTACTATATATATAATATAGGAAGCATTTAATAGAACAGCATCGTAATATATGTGTACTTT
GCAGTTATGACGCCAGATGGCAGTAGTGGAAGATATTCTTTATTGAAAAATAGCTTGTCACCTTACGTAC
AATCTTGATCCGGAGCTTTTCTTTTTTTGCCGATTAAGAATTAATTCGGTCGAAAAAAGAAAAGGAGAGG
GCCAAGAGGGAGGGCATTGGTGACTATTGAGCACGTGAGTATACGTGATTAAGCACACAAAGGCAGCTTG
GAGTATGTCTGTTATTAATTTCACAGGTAGTTCTGGTCCATTGGTGAAAGTTTGCGGCTTGCAGAGCACA
GAGGCCGCAGAATGTGCTCTAGATTCCGATGCTGACTTGCTGGGTATTATATGTGTGCCCAATAGAAAGA
GAACAATTGACCCGGTTATTGCAAGGAAAATTTCAAGTCTTGTAAAAGCATATAAAAATAGTTCAGGCAC
TCCGAAATACTTGGTTGGCGTGTTTCGTAATCAACCTAAGGAGGATGTTTTGGCTCTGGTCAATGATTAC
GGCATTGATATCGTCCAACTGCATGGAGATGAGTCGTGGCAAGAATACCAAGAGTTCCTCGGTTTGCCAG
TTATTAAAAGACTCGTATTTCCAAAAGACTGCAACATACTACTCAGTGCAGCTTCACAGAAACCTCATTC
GTTTATTCCCTTGTTTGATTCAGAAGCAGGTGGGACAGGTGAACTTTTGGATTGGAACTCGATTTCTGAC
TGGGTTGGAAGGCAAGAGAGCCCCGAAAGCTTACATTTTATGTTAGCTGGTGGACTGACGCCAGAAAATG
TTGGTGATGCGCTTAGATTAAATGGCGTTATTGGTGTTGATGTAAGCGGAGGTGTGGAGACAAATGGTGT
AAAAGACTCTAACAAAATAGCAAATTTCGTCAAAAATGCTAAGAAATAGGTTATTACTGAGTAGTATTTA
TTTAAGTATTGTTTGTGCACTTGCCGATCTATGCGGTGTGAAATACCGCACAGATGCGTAAGGAGAAAAT
ACCGCATCAGGAAATTGTAAGCGTTAATATTTTGTTAAAATTCGCGTTAAATTTTTGTTAAATCAGCTCA
TTTTTTAACCAATAGGCCGAAATCGGCAAAATCCCTTATAAATCAAAAGAATAGACCGAGATAGGGT
[37 nt withheld, positions 7208-7244]
AAAGAACGTGGACTCCAACGTCAAAGG
[49 nt withheld, positions 7272-7320]
T
[91 nt withheld, positions 7322-7412]
G
[124 nt withheld, positions 7414-7537]
CCATTCGCCATTCAGGCTGCGCAACTGTTGGGAAGGGCGAT
Features (pLannotate 1.2.2; 23 found; start..end, strand, type, name):
     30..734     +  promoter       ADH1 promoter: S. cerevisiae ADH1; promoter for alcohol dehydrogenase 1
    762..1202    +  CDS            GAL4 DNA binding domain: DNA binding domain of the GAL4 transcriptional activator; Saccharomyces cerevisiae GAL4 (truncated)
   1213..1231    +  promoter       T7 promoter: promoter for bacteriophage T7 RNA polymerase
   1613..1660    +  terminator     T7 terminator: transcription terminator for bacteriophage T7 RNA polymerase
   1687..1874    +  terminator     ADH1 terminator: S. cerevisiae ADH1; transcription terminator for the S. cerevisiae alcohol dehydrogenase 1 (ADH1) gene
   1922..1938    -  protein_bind   lac operator: The lac repressor binds to the lac operator to inhibit transcription in E. coli. This inhibition can be relieved by adding lactose or isopropyl-β-D-thiogalactopyranoside (IPTG). lac repressor encoded by lacI
   1946..1976    -  promoter       lac promoter: promoter for the E. coli lac operon
   1991..2012    -  protein_bind   CAP binding site: CAP binding activates transcription in the presence of cAMP. E. coli catabolite activator protein
   2025..2117    -  CDS            lacI (fragment): lac repressor; lacI; The lac repressor binds to the lac operator to inhibit transcription in E. coli. This inhibition can be relieved by adding lactose or isopropyl-β-D-thiogalactopyranoside (IPTG).
   2300..2888    -  rep_origin     ori: high-copy-number ColE1/pMB1/pBR322/pUC origin of replication
   3110..3126    +  polyA_signal   bGH poly(A) signal (fragment): bovine growth hormone polyadenylation signal
   3217..3264    -  polyA_signal   HSV TK poly(A) signal: herpes simplex virus thymidine kinase polyadenylation signal (Cole and Stacy, 1985)
   3323..3475    -  CDS            ble (fragment): BLE_KLEPN - Experimental evidence at protein level: Swiss-Prot protein existence level 1. Binding protein with a strong affinity to the bleomycin family of antibiotics. Binds to CL990; an antimitotic-antibiotic compound. From Klebsiella pneumoniae.
   3496..4290    -  CDS            NeoR/KanR: aminoglycoside phosphotransferase from Tn5; aph(3')-II (or nptII); confers resistance to neomycin, kanamycin, and G418 (Geneticin®)
   4291..4395    -  promoter       AmpR promoter: bla
   4422..5764    -  rep_origin     2μ ori: yeast 2μ plasmid origin of replication
   5832..5867    +  CDS            rop (fragment): Rop protein, which maintains plasmids at low copy number; rop
   5969..6018    +  misc_feature   bom (fragment): basis of mobility region from pBR322
   6157..6304    +  promoter       TRP1 promoter: S. cerevisiae TRP1
   6305..6979    +  CDS            TRP1: phosphoribosylanthranilate isomerase, required for tryptophan biosynthesis; S. cerevisiae TRP1; yeast auxotrophic marker
   7030..7081    +  misc_feature   bom (fragment): basis of mobility region from pBR322
   7109..7537    -  rep_origin     f1 ori (sequence partly withheld): f1 bacteriophage origin of replication; arrow indicates direction of (+) strand synthesis
   7541..29      -  CDS            lacZα (fragment) (across the origin): LacZα fragment of β-galactosidase; lacZ fragment
