[The description below was written by a language model from this plasmid's Addgene catalogue record and pLannotate feature annotations shown in this document.]
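Description:
pTL111 is a yeast two-hybrid bait plasmid built on the pGBKT7 backbone, carrying an insert recorded as Si514824610 from Setaria italica (foxtail millet). It is a yeast–E. coli shuttle vector of about 7.6 kb. In bacteria it replicates at high copy from a ColE1/pUC-type origin and is selected with kanamycin through the Tn5 aminoglycoside phosphotransferase gene (NeoR/KanR), which is driven by a bla-type promoter. In Saccharomyces cerevisiae it is maintained episomally by the 2μ origin and selected by complementation of tryptophan auxotrophy with the TRP1 marker and its own promoter. An f1 origin is also present, along with assorted remnants of earlier cloning vectors (lac promoter/operator, lacI, lacZα, rop, bom and ble fragments) that have no evident role.

The expression cassette consists of the constitutive yeast ADH1 promoter driving the GAL4 DNA-binding domain, followed by a T7 promoter, the cloning region, and then T7 and ADH1 terminators. The feature table does not annotate the insert itself. However, the unannotated gap of roughly 380 nt between the T7 promoter and the T7 terminator is where the Setaria sequence would be expected to lie, presumably fused in frame to the GAL4 DNA-binding domain. The T7 promoter in this arrangement normally allows in vitro transcription and translation of the insert without the GAL4 portion.

The record does not state what protein Si514824610 encodes or how it was cloned. The associated study concerns the range of host targets bound by a conserved blast fungus effector. This suggests the plasmid is used to test a Setaria host protein for interaction with effector variants expressed from a GAL4 activation-domain partner plasmid.
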