Addgene plasmid #168345: pTL111
Purpose: pGBKT7 yeast two-hybrid plasmid
Depositing lab: Sophien Kamoun. Depositing organization: Sainsbury Laboratory, Norwich. Publication: A single amino acid polymorphism in a conserved effector of the multihost blast fungus pathogen expands host-target binding spectrum. Bentham AR, Petit-Houdenot Y, Win J, Chuma I, Terauchi R, Banfield MJ, Kamoun S, Langner T. PLoS Pathog. 2021 Nov 10;17(11):e1009957. doi: 10.1371/journal.ppat.1009957. eCollection 2021 Nov. PubMed 34758051.
Backbone
  Vector backbone: pGBKT7
  Vector type: Yeast Expression
Growth in bacteria
  Bacterial resistance: Kanamycin, 50 μg/mL
  Growth temperature: 37°C
  Growth strain: DH5alpha
  Copy number: High Copy
Gene/Insert
  Gene/Insert name: Si514824610
  Species: Setaria italica
  Cloning method: Unknown
Terms and licenses: Academic/Nonprofit Terms; Industry Terms: Not Available to Industry
How to cite: pTL111 was a gift from Sophien Kamoun (Addgene plasmid # 168345 ; http://n2t.net/addgene:168345 ; RRID:Addgene_168345)
