>Addgene plasmid #168345 | pTL111 | depositor partial sequence | sequence record 326445 | insert
GAATTCCCGGATAGCAAGAAAATTGTGCTGAAAGTGGATATTGTGGGCGACGAGTGCAAAGCAACCCGCG
CCATGAACACCGTGGCCAAATTTTGCGGCGTGAAAAGCATGGCCGTGGATGGCGATAAAGGTACCCTGAC
CGTGGTGGGTGCCGTGGATGTTGTGCGCGTGGCCAAAGCCCTGCGTAAAGCCGGCTTTGAAGCCCATGTG
CTGAGCGTGGGTCCGGAAGAGGAGAAAAAACCGGACAGCAACCCGGCCAAAAAACCGGATGAAGCCGCCA
AATAAGGATCC
